>Addgene plasmid #132444 | pMBD1.1.0-gDNA | addgene full sequence | sequence record 266804 | Addgene NGS Result
TAGAGCTAGAAATAGCAAGTTAAAATAAGGCTAGTCCGTTATCAACTTGAAAAAGTGGCACCGAGTCGGT
GCTTTTTTGTTTTAGAGCTAGAAATAGCAAGTTAAAATAAGGCTAGTCCGTTTTTAGCGCGTGCGCCAAT
TCTGCAGACAAATGGCTCTAGAGGTACCCGTTACATAACTTACGGTAAATGGCCCGCCTGGCTGACCGCC
CAACGACCCCCGCCCATTGACGTCAATAGTAACGCCAATAGGGACTTTCCATTGACGTCAATGGGTGGAG
TATTTACGGTAAACTGCCCACTTGGCAGTACATCAAGTGTATCATATGCCAAGTACGCCCCCTATTGACG
TCAATGACGGTAAATGGCCCGCCTGGCATTGTGCCCAGTACATGACCTTATGGGACTTTCCTACTTGGCA
GTACATCTACGTATTAGTCATCGCTATTACCATGGTCGAGGTGAGCCCCACGTTCTGCTTCACTCTCCCC
ATCTCCCCCCCCTCCCCACCCCCAATTTTGTATTTATTTATTTTTTAATTATTTTGTGCAGCGATGGGGG
CGGGGGGGGGGGGGGGSGCGCGCCAGGCGGGGCGGGGCGGGGCGAGGGGCGGGGCGGGGCGAGGCGGAGA
GGTGCGGCGGCAGCCAATCAGAGCGGCGCGCTCCGAAAGTTTCCTTTTATGGCGAGGCGGCGGCGGCGGC
GGCCCTATAAAAAGCGAAGCGCGCGGCGGGCGGGAGTCGCTGCGCGCTGCCTTCGCCCCGTGCCCCGCTC
CGCCGCCGCCTCGCGCCGCCCGCCCCGGCTCTGACTGACCGCGTTACTCCCACAGGTGAGCGGGCGGGAC
GGCCCTTCTCCTCCGGGCTGTAATTAGCTGAGCAAGAGGTAAGGGTTTAAGGGATGGTTGGTTGGTGGGG
TATTAATGTTTAATTACCTGGAGCACCTGCCTGAAATCACTTTTTTTCAGGTTGGACCGGTGCCACCATG
GACTATAAGGACCACGACGGAGACTACAAGGATCATGATATTGATTACAAAGACGATGACGATAAGATGG
CCCCAAAGAAGAAGCGGAAGGTCGGTATCCACGGAGTCCCAGCAGCCGACAAGAAGTACAGCATCGGCCT
GGACATCGGCACCAACTCTGTGGGCTGGGCCGTGATCACCGACGAGTACAAGGTGCCCAGCAAGAAATTC
AAGGTGCTGGGCAACACCGACCGGCACAGCATCAAGAAGAACCTGATCGGAGCCCTGCTGTTCGACAGCG
GCGAAACAGCCGAGGCCACCCGGCTGAAGAGAACCGCCAGAAGAAGATACACCAGACGGAAGAACCGGAT
CTGCTATCTGCAAGAGATCTTCAGCAACGAGATGGCCAAGGTGGACGACAGCTTCTTCCACAGACTGGAA
GAGTCCTTCCTGGTGGAAGAGGATAAGAAGCACGAGCGGCACCCCATCTTCGGCAACATCGTGGACGAGG
TGGCCTACCACGAGAAGTACCCCACCATCTACCACCTGAGAAAGAAACTGGTGGACAGCACCGACAAGGC
CGACCTGCGGCTGATCTATCTGGCCCTGGCCCACATGATCAAGTTCCGGGGCCACTTCCTGATCGAGGGC
GACCTGAACCCCGACAACAGCGACGTGGACAAGCTGTTCATCCAGCTGGTGCAGACCTACAACCAGCTGT
TCGAGGAAAACCCCATCAACGCCAGCGGCGTGGACGCCAAGGCCATCCTGTCTGCCAGACTGAGCAAGAG
CAGACGGCTGGAAAATCTGATCGCCCAGCTGCCCGGCGAGAAGAAGAATGGCCTGTTCGGAAACCTGATT
GCCCTGAGCCTGGGCCTGACCCCCAACTTCAAGAGCAACTTCGACCTGGCCGAGGATGCCAAACTGCAGC
TGAGCAAGGACACCTACGACGACGACCTGGACAACCTGCTGGCCCAGATCGGCGACCAGTACGCCGACCT
GTTTCTGGCCGCCAAGAACCTGTCCGACGCCATCCTGCTGAGCGACATCCTGAGAGTGAACACCGAGATC
ACCAAGGCCCCCCTGAGCGCCTCTATGATCAAGAGATACGACGAGCACCACCAGGACCTGACCCTGCTGA
AAGCTCTCGTGCGGCAGCAGCTGCCTGAGAAGTACAAAGAGATTTTCTTCGACCAGAGCAAGAACGGCTA
CGCCGGCTACATTGACGGCGGAGCCAGCCAGGAAGAGTTCTACAAGTTCATCAAGCCCATCCTGGAAAAG
ATGGACGGCACCGAGGAACTGCTCGTGAAGCTGAACAGAGAGGACCTGCTGCGGAAGCAGCGGACCTTCG
ACAACGGCAGCATCCCCCACCAGATCCACCTGGGAGAGCTGCACGCCATTCTGCGGCGGCAGGAAGATTT
TTACCCATTCCTGAAGGACAACCGGGAAAAGATCGAGAAGATCCTGACCTTCCGCATCCCCTACTACGTG
GGCCCTCTGGCCAGGGGAAACAGCAGATTCGCCTGGATGACCAGAAAGAGCGAGGAAACCATCACCCCCT
GGAACTTCGAGGAAGTGGTGGACAAGGGCGCTTCCGCCCAGAGCTTCATCGAGCGGATGACCAACTTCGA
TAAGAACCTGCCCAACGAGAAGGTGCTGCCCAAGCACAGCCTGCTGTACGAGTACTTCACCGTGTATAAC
GAGCTGACCAAAGTGAAATACGTGACCGAGGGAATGAGAAAGCCCGCCTTCCTGAGCGGCGAGCAGAAAA
AGGCCATCGTGGACCTGCTGTTCAAGACCAACCGGAAAGTGACCGTGAAGCAGCTGAAAGAGGACTACTT
CAAGAAAATCGAGTGCTTCGACTCCGTGGAAATCTCCGGCGTGGAAGATCGGTTCAACGCCTCCCTGGGC
ACATACCACGATCTGCTGAAAATTATCAAGGACAAGGACTTCCTGGACAATGAGGAAAACGAGGACATTC
TGGAAGATATCGTGCTGACCCTGACACTGTTTGAGGACAGAGAGATGATCGAGGAACGGCTGAAAACCTA
TGCCCACCTGTTCGACGACAAAGTGATGAAGCAGCTGAAGCGGCGGAGATACACCGGCTGGGGCAGGCTG
AGCCGGAAGCTGATCAACGGCATCCGGGACAAGCAGTCCGGCAAGACAATCCTGGATTTCCTGAAGTCCG
ACGGCTTCGCCAACAGAAACTTCATGCAGCTGATCCACGACGACAGCCTGACCTTTAAAGAGGACATCCA
GAAAGCCCAGGTGTCCGGCCAGGGCGATAGCCTGCACGAGCACATTGCCAATCTGGCCGGCAGCCCCGCC
ATTAAGAAGGGCATCCTGCAGACAGTGAAGGTGGTGGACGAGCTCGTGAAAGTGATGGGCCGGCACAAGC
CCGAGAACATCGTGATCGAAATGGCCAGAGAGAACCAGACCACCCAGAAGGGACAGAAGAACAGCCGCGA
GAGAATGAAGCGGATCGAAGAGGGCATCAAAGAGCTGGGCAGCCAGATCCTGAAAGAACACCCCGTGGAA
AACACCCAGCTGCAGAACGAGAAGCTGTACCTGTACTACCTGCAGAATGGGCGGGATATGTACGTGGACC
AGGAACTGGACATCAACCGGCTGTCCGACTACGATGTGGACCATATCGTGCCTCAGAGCTTTCTGAAGGA
CGACTCCATCGACAACAAGGTGCTGACCAGAAGCGACAAGAACCGGGGCAAGAGCGACAACGTGCCCTCC
GAAGAGGTCGTGAAGAAGATGAAGAACTACTGGCGGCAGCTGCTGAACGCCAAGCTGATTACCCAGAGAA
AGTTCGACAATCTGACCAAGGCCGAGAGAGGCGGCCTGAGCGAACTGGATAAGGCCGGCTTCATCAAGAG
ACAGCTGGTGGAAACCCGGCAGATCACAAAGCACGTGGCACAGATCCTGGACTCCCGGATGAACACTAAG
TACGACGAGAATGACAAGCTGATCCGGGAAGTGAAAGTGATCACCCTGAAGTCCAAGCTGGTGTCCGATT
TCCGGAAGGATTTCCAGTTTTACAAAGTGCGCGAGATCAACAACTACCACCACGCCCACGACGCCTACCT
GAACGCCGTCGTGGGAACCGCCCTGATCAAAAAGTACCCTAAGCTGGAAAGCGAGTTCGTGTACGGCGAC
TACAAGGTGTACGACGTGCGGAAGATGATCGCCAAGAGCGAGCAGGAAATCGGCAAGGCTACCGCCAAGT
ACTTCTTCTACAGCAACATCATGAACTTTTTCAAGACCGAGATTACCCTGGCCAACGGCGAGATCCGGAA
GCGGCCTCTGATCGAGACAAACGGCGAAACCGGGGAGATCGTGTGGGATAAGGGCCGGGATTTTGCCACC
GTGCGGAAAGTGCTGAGCATGCCCCAAGTGAATATCGTGAAAAAGACCGAGGTGCAGACAGGCGGCTTCA
GCAAAGAGTCTATCCTGCCCAAGAGGAACAGCGATAAGCTGATCGCCAGAAAGAAGGACTGGGACCCTAA
GAAGTACGGCGGCTTCGACAGCCCCACCGTGGCCTATTCTGTGCTGGTGGTGGCCAAAGTGGAAAAGGGC
AAGTCCAAGAAACTGAAGAGTGTGAAAGAGCTGCTGGGGATCACCATCATGGAAAGAAGCAGCTTCGAGA
AGAATCCCATCGACTTTCTGGAAGCCAAGGGCTACAAAGAAGTGAAAAAGGACCTGATCATCAAGCTGCC
TAAGTACTCCCTGTTCGAGCTGGAAAACGGCCGGAAGAGAATGCTGGCCTCTGCCGGCGAACTGCAGAAG
GGAAACGAACTGGCCCTGCCCTCCAAATATGTGAACTTCCTGTACCTGGCCAGCCACTATGAGAAGCTGA
AGGGCTCCCCCGAGGATAATGAGCAGAAACAGCTGTTTGTGGAACAGCACAAGCACTACCTGGACGAGAT
CATCGAGCAGATCAGCGAGTTCTCCAAGAGAGTGATCCTGGCCGACGCTAATCTGGACAAAGTGCTGTCC
GCCTACAACAAGCACCGGGATAAGCCCATCAGAGAGCAGGCCGAGAATATCATCCACCTGTTTACCCTGA
CCAATCTGGGAGCCCCTGCCGCCTTCAAGTACTTTGACACCACCATCGACCGGAAGAGGTACACCAGCAC
CAAAGAGGTGCTGGACGCCACCCTGATCCACCAGAGCATCACCGGCCTGTACGAGACACGGATCGACCTG
TCTCAGCTGGGAGGCGACAAAAGGCCGGCGGCCACGAAAAAGGCCGGCCAGGCAAAAAAGAAAAAGTAAG
AATTCCTAGAGCTCGCTGATCAGCCTCGACTGTGCCTTCTAGTTGCCAGCCATCTGTTGTTTGCCCCTCC
CCCGTGCCTTCCTTGACCCTGGAAGGTGCCACTCCCACTGTCCTTTCCTAATAAAATGAGGAAATTGCAT
CGCATTGTCTGAGTAGGTGTCATTCTATTCTGGGGGGTGGGGTGGGGCAGGACAGCAAGGGGGAGGATTG
GGAAGAGAATAGCAGGCATGCTGGGGAGCGGCCGCAGGAACCCCTAGTGATGGAGTTGGCCACTCCCTCT
CTGCGCGCTCGCTCGCTCACTGAGGCCGGGCGACCAAAGGTCGCCCGACGCCCGGGCTTTGCCCGGGCGG
CCTCAGTGAGCGAGCGAGCGCGCAGCTGCCTGCAGGGGCGCCTGATGCGGTATTTTCTCCTTACGCATCT
GTGCGGTATTTCACACCGCATA
[95 nt withheld, positions 5693-5787]
T
[46 nt withheld, positions 5789-5834]
C
[141 nt withheld, positions 5836-5976]
CCTTTGACGTTGGAGTCCACGTTCTTT
[37 nt withheld, positions 6004-6040]
ACTCTATCTCGGGCTATTCTTTTGATTTATAAGGGATTTTGCCGATTTCGGTCTATTGGTTAAAAAATGA
GCTGATTTAACAAAAATTTAACGCGAATTTTAACAAAATATTAACGTTTACAATTTTATGGTGCACTCTC
AGTACAATCTGCTCTGATGCCGCATAGTTAAGCCAGCCCCGACACCCGCCAACACCCGCTGACGCGCCCT
GACGGGCTTGTCTGCTCCCGGCATCCGCTTACAGACAAGCTGTGACCGTCTCCGGGAGCTGCATGTGTCA
GAGGTTTTCACCGTCATCACCGAAACGCGCGAGACGAAAGGGCCTCGTGATACGCCTATTTTTATAGGTT
AATGTCATGATAATAATGGTTTCTTAGACGTCAGGTGGCACTTTTCGGGGAAATGTGCGCGGAACCCCTA
TTTGTTTATTTTTCTAAATACATTCAAATATGTATCCGCTCATGAGACAATAACCCTGATAAATGCTTCA
ATAATATTGAAAAAGGAAGAGTATGAGTATTCAACATTTCCGTGTCGCCCTTATTCCCTTTTTTGCGGCA
TTTTGCCTTCCTGTTTTTGCTCACCCAGAAACGCTGGTGAAAGTAAAAGATGCTGAAGATCAGTTGGGTG
CACGAGTGGGTTACATCGAACTGGATCTCAACAGCGGTAAGATCCTTGAGAGTTTTCGCCCCGAAGAACG
TTTTCCAATGATGAGCACTTTTAAAGTTCTGCTATGTGGCGCGGTATTATCCCGTATTGACGCCGGGCAA
GAGCAACTCGGTCGCCGCATACACTATTCTCAGAATGACTTGGTTGAGTACTCACCAGTCACAGAAAAGC
ATCTTACGGATGGCATGACAGTAAGAGAATTATGCAGTGCTGCCATAACCATGAGTGATAACACTGCGGC
CAACTTACTTCTGACAACGATCGGAGGACCGAAGGAGCTAACCGCTTTTTTGCACAACATGGGGGATCAT
GTAACTCGCCTTGATCGTTGGGAACCGGAGCTGAATGAAGCCATACCAAACGACGAGCGTGACACCACGA
TGCCTGTAGCAATGGCAACAACGTTGCGCAAACTATTAACTGGCGAACTACTTACTCTAGCTTCCCGGCA
ACAATTAATAGACTGGATGGAGGCGGATAAAGTTGCAGGACCACTTCTGCGCTCGGCCCTTCCGGCTGGC
TGGTTTATTGCTGATAAATCTGGAGCCGGTGAGCGTGGAAGCCGCGGTATCATTGCAGCACTGGGGCCAG
ATGGTAAGCCCTCCCGTATCGTAGTTATCTACACGACGGGGAGTCAGGCAACTATGGATGAACGAAATAG
ACAGATCGCTGAGATAGGTGCCTCACTGATTAAGCATTGGTAACTGTCAGACCAAGTTTACTCATATATA
CTTTAGATTGATTTAAAACTTCATTTTTAATTTAAAAGGATCTAGGTGAAGATCCTTTTTGATAATCTCA
TGACCAAAATCCCTTAACGTGAGTTTTCGTTCCACTGAGCGTCAGACCCCGTAGAAAAGATCAAAGGATC
TTCTTGAGATCCTTTTTTTCTGCGCGTAATCTGCTGCTTGCAAACAAAAAAACCACCGCTACCAGCGGTG
GTTTGTTTGCCGGATCAAGAGCTACCAACTCTTTTTCCGAAGGTAACTGGCTTCAGCAGAGCGCAGATAC
CAAATACTGTTCTTCTAGTGTAGCCGTAGTTAGGCCACCACTTCAAGAACTCTGTAGCACCGCCTACATA
CCTCGCTCTGCTAATCCTGTTACCAGTGGCTGCTGCCAGTGGCGATAAGTCGTGTCTTACCGGGTTGGAC
TCAAGACGATAGTTACCGGATAAGGCGCAGCGGTCGGGCTGAACGGGGGGTTCGTGCACACAGCCCAGCT
TGGAGCGAACGACCTACACCGAACTGAGATACCTACAGCGTGAGCTATGAGAAAGCGCCACGCTTCCCGA
AGGGAGAAAGGCGGACAGGTATCCGGTAAGCGGCAGGGTCGGAACAGGAGAGCGCACGAGGGAGCTTCCA
GGGGGAAACGCCTGGTATCTTTATAGTCCTGTCGGGTTTCGCCACCTCTGACTTGAGCGTCGATTTTTGT
GATGCTCGTCAGGGGGGCGGAGCCTATGGAAAAACGCCAGCAACGCGGCCTTTTTACGGTTCCTGGCCTT
TTGCTGGCCTTTTGCTCACATGTGAGGGCCTATTTCCCATGATTCCTTCATATTTGCATATACGATACAA
GGCTGTTAGAGAGATAATTGGAATTAATTTGACTGTAAACACAAAGATATTAGTACAAAATACGTGACGT
AGAAAGTAATAATTTCTTGGGTAGTTTGCAGTTTTAAAATTATGTTTTAAAATGGACTATCATATGCTTA
CCGTAACTTGAAAGTATTTCGATTTCTTGGCTTTATATATCTTGTGGAAAGGACGAAACACCGGCTAGAA
AGCAGTAGACTGGGTTT
Features (pLannotate 1.2.2; 18 found; start..end, strand, type, name):
     79..122     +  misc_RNA       gRNA scaffold (fragment): guide RNA scaffold for the Streptococcus pyogenes CRISPR/Cas9 system
    169..454     +  enhancer       CMV enhancer: human cytomegalovirus immediate early enhancer; contains an 18-bp deletion relative to the standard CMV enhancer
    456..732     +  promoter       chicken β-actin promoter: No description available
    733..960     +  intron         hybrid intron: hybrid between chicken β-actin (CBA) and minute virus of mice (MMV) introns (Gray et al., 2011)
   1098..2699    +  CDS            Cas9(N): N-terminal portion of Streptococcus pyogenes Cas9 (Zetsche et al., 2015)
   2700..5198    +  CDS            Cas9(C): C-terminal portion of Streptococcus pyogenes Cas9 (Zetsche et al., 2015)
   5199..5246    +  CDS            nucleoplasmin NLS: bipartite nuclear localization signal from nucleoplasmin
   5280..5391    +  polyA_signal   bGH poly(A) signal: bovine growth hormone polyadenylation signal
   5496..5636    +  repeat_region  AAV2 ITR: inverted terminal repeat of adeno-associated virus serotype 2 inverted
   5641..5692    -  misc_feature   bom (fragment): basis of mobility region from pBR322
   5711..6166    +  rep_origin     f1 ori (sequence partly withheld): f1 bacteriophage origin of replication; arrow indicates direction of (+) strand synthesis
   6167..6216    -  misc_feature   bom (fragment): basis of mobility region from pBR322
   6318..6353    -  CDS            rop (fragment): Rop protein, which maintains plasmids at low copy number; rop
   6448..6552    +  promoter       AmpR promoter: bla
   6553..7413    +  CDS            AmpR: β-lactamase; bla; confers resistance to ampicillin, carbenicillin, and related antibiotics
   7584..8172    +  rep_origin     ori: high-copy-number ColE1/pMB1/pBR322/pUC origin of replication
   8234..8474    +  promoter       U6 promoter: RNA polymerase III promoter for human U6 snRNA
   8504..72      +  misc_RNA       gRNA scaffold (across the origin): guide RNA scaffold for the Streptococcus pyogenes CRISPR/Cas9 system
