[The description below was written by a language model from this plasmid's Addgene catalogue record and pLannotate feature annotations shown in this document.]
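Description:
pMBD1.1.0-gDNA is a pX330-based CRISPR/Cas9 plasmid that expresses both Streptococcus pyogenes Cas9 and a single guide RNA directed against the human MBD1 gene (methyl-CpG binding domain protein 1, also known as CXXC3, PCM1 or RFT). The 20-nt guide was cloned between the two BbsI sites of the backbone, which were destroyed in the process. The PAM listed with the guide in the record is part of the genomic target only and is not present in the plasmid. The guide lies downstream of the human U6 RNA polymerase III promoter and is fused to the S. pyogenes gRNA scaffold, which spans the numbering origin of the 8,507-nt circular sequence.

Cas9 is driven by a hybrid CBA-type promoter consisting of the CMV enhancer, the chicken β-actin promoter and a hybrid CBA/MVM intron. The annotation splits the coding sequence into N- and C-terminal portions, but these are contiguous and form one full-length open reading frame. It ends in a bipartite nucleoplasmin nuclear localization signal and is followed by the bGH polyadenylation signal. A single AAV2 ITR and an f1 origin are carried over from the backbone, along with small bom and rop fragments. One ITR alone does not make this an AAV packaging vector. In E. coli the plasmid replicates from a high-copy ColE1/pUC origin and is selected with ampicillin via β-lactamase.

The stated purpose is to create GFP fusion proteins. This plasmid carries no GFP sequence or homology arms, so it presumably provides the targeted cut at the MBD1 locus, with the tag coming from a separate donor template that the record does not describe.
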