Addgene plasmid #132444: pMBD1.1.0-gDNA
Purpose: CRISPR/Cas9 plasmid to create GFP fusion proteins
Depositing lab: Kevin White. Depositing organization: University of Chicago.
Backbone
  Vector backbone: pX330
  Backbone manufacturer: addgene ID: 42230
  Vector type: CRISPR
Growth in bacteria
  Bacterial resistance: Ampicillin, 100 μg/mL
  Growth temperature: 37°C
  Growth strain: DH5alpha
  Copy number: High Copy
Gene/Insert
  Gene/Insert name: MBD1
  gRNA/shRNA sequence: GCTAGAAAGCAGTAGACTGG AGG
  Species: H. sapiens (human)
  Entrez Gene: MBD1 (a.k.a. CXXC3, PCM1, RFT)
  Cloning method: Restriction Enzyme; 5′ cloning site BbsI (destroyed during cloning); 3′ cloning site BbsI (destroyed during cloning)
Terms and licenses: Academic/Nonprofit Terms; Industry Terms: Not Available to Industry
Depositor comments: gRNA sequence also includes uncloned PAM after the space
How to cite: pMBD1.1.0-gDNA was a gift from Kevin White (Addgene plasmid # 132444 ; http://n2t.net/addgene:132444 ; RRID:Addgene_132444)
